>Addgene plasmid #232147 | MPS1 Schizosaccharomyces pombe | addgene full sequence | sequence record 462816 | Addgene NGS Result
TCGGTGATGACGGTGAAAACCTCTGACACATGCAGCTCCCGGAGACGGTCACAGCTTGTCTGTAAGCGGA
TGCCGGGAGCAGACAAGCCCGTCAGGGCGCGTCAGCGGGTGTTGGCGGGTGTCGGGGCTGGCTTAACTAT
GCGGCATCAGAGCAGATTGTACTGAGAGTGCACCAAATGCGGTGTGAAATACCGCACAGATGCGTAAGGA
GAAAATACCGCATCAGGCGCCATTCGCCATTCAGGCTGCGCAACTGTTGGGAAGGGCGATCGGTGCGGGC
CTCATCGCTATTACGCCAGCTGGCGAAAGGGGGATGTGCTGCAAGGCGATTAAGTTGGGTAACGCCAGGG
TTTTCCCAGTCACGACGTTGTAAAACGACGGCCAGTGCAACGCGATGACGATGGATAGCGATTCATCGAT
GAGCTGACCCGATCGCCGCCGCCGGAGGGTTGCGTTTGAGACGGGCGACAGATCTCGAGATGTCCACAAA
TTCTTTCCACGACTATGTGGACCTTAAGAGTCGTACAAACACGAGACAGTTCTCCGATGACGAAGAATTC
ACAACCCCGCCTAAGTTATCCAACTTCGGCTCCGCCCTTCTTAGTCACACTGAGAAAACATCAGCTTCAG
AAATACTAAGTTCTCACAATAACGACAAGATTGCTAATAGGCTAGAGGAAATGGACAGAAGTTCATCAAG
ATCTCATCCGCCTCCATCTATGGGCAATTTAACCAGCGGACACACATCTACCTCTAGTCACAGTACACTA
TTTGGCCGTTATCTTAGAAATAACCACCAAACTTCCATGACGACGATGAACACTTCCGACATTGAGATCA
ACGTAGGTAACTCACTTGACAAGAGTTTCGAGCGTATCAGGAACTTGAGGCAAAACATGAAGGAAGATAT
AACAAGCAAATACGCCGAAAGGAGGTCTAAGCGTTTTCTAATAAGTAACAGAACCACCAAGTTAGGTCCG
GCTAAGCGTGCTATGACATTAACTAACATATTCGACGAGGATGTACCAAATTCTCCAAACCAGCCTATAA
ACGCGAGGGAGACAGTTGAGTTACCATTAGAGGATTCTCACCAAACGAATTTCAAGGAAACGAAGCGTAA
TACCGACTATGATAGCATTGATTTTGGGGATTTAAATCCAATACAGTACATCAAAAAGCATAACCTGCCC
ACATCAGATTTGCCGTTGATCTCCCAAATTTATTTTGACAAGCAGAGAGAAGAGAACAGGCAGGCAGCTC
TGAGGAAGCACTCCAGTCGTGAGCTACTTTACAAGAGCCGTAGCAGTAGCAGCAGTTTAAGCAGTAATAA
TTTGCTAGCGAACAAAGACAATAGCATTACTTCTAACACGGGTTCCCAGCCAAGGCGTAAGGTGAGTACC
GGATCATCTTCTTCCAAGTCTTCTATTGAAATCCGTAGAGCCTTGAAAGAGAATATCGACACCAGTAATA
ACAGTAATTTCAATTCCCCGATCCATAAAATCTACAAAGGAATAAGCAGAAACAAAGACTCCGATTCCGA
AAAAAGAGAAGTGTTAAGAAACATTAGTATCAATGCAAATCATGCTGACAACTTACTTCAACAAGAAAAC
AAGAGATTAAAGAGATCATTGGACGACGCAATTACAAACGAAAACATAAATAGTAAGAACCTAGAGGTCT
TCTACCACAGGCCTGCTCCTAAACCGCCTGTCACCAAGAAGGTCGAGATCGTAGAACCCGCTAAGAGTGC
TTCCCTTAGTAACAACCGTAATATTATCACTGTAAACGATAGTCAGTACGAAAAAATTGAACTACTAGGA
CGTGGCGGGAGCTCAAGAGTCTATAAGGTTAAGGGTAGTGGAAACAGGGTTTATGCTCTAAAGAGGGTCT
CCTTCGACGCCTTTGACGACTCCAGTATCGATGGTTTTAAGGGGGAGATCGAGCTGCTTGAGAAGCTTAA
AGATCAGAAGAGAGTTATTCAACTTTTAGATTATGAAATGGGCGACGGTTTACTTTATTTGATAATGGAG
TGCGGAGATCATGACCTTAGTCAGATTTTGAACCAAAGGTCAGGAATGCCTCTGGACTTCAACTTCGTAA
GGTTTTACACCAAAGAGATGCTACTTTGCATTAAAGTAGTACACGATGCGGGCATCGTTCACTCCGATCT
AAAGCCCGCAAACTTTGTACTTGTGAAGGGCATCTTGAAAATTATTGACTTCGGCATTGCGAATGCTGTA
CCGGAACACACCGTTAATATATACCGTGAGACACAGATCGGCACGCCTAACTACATGGCTCCAGAGGCGC
TGGTAGCCATGAACTATACACAGAATAGCGAAAATCAACATGAAGGGAACAAGTGGAAAGTCGGGAGGCC
TAGCGACATGTGGAGCTGTGGTTGCATCATATACCAGATGATTTACGGCAAACCTCCATACGGCTCATTT
CAGGGGCAAAATAGGTTGCTTGCAATCATGAATCCAGACGTGAAAATACCATTCCCTGAACACACCTCTA
ATAACGAGAAAATCCCAAAGAGCGCCATCGAACTTATGAAGGCCTGCCTATATAGAAACCCGGATAAACG
TTGGACTGTAGATAAGGTCCTTTCCTCAACGTTCCTACAGCCCTTCATGATTTCTGGATCAATAATGGAG
GACTTAATTCGTAATGCGGTAAGATACGGGAGCGAGAAGCCTCACATCTCACAAGACGATCTAAACGATG
TGGTGGATACCGTACTGCGTAAGTTCGCAGATTACAAGATCTCTAGAATCAGTTCTGGACCAGCGAGCTG
TGCTGCGACTCGTGGCGTAATCATGGTCATAGCTGTTTCCTGTGTGAAATTGTTATCCGCTCACAATTCC
ACACAACATACGAGCCGGAAGCATAAAGTGTAAAGCCTGGGGTGCCTAATGAGTGAGCTAACTCACATTA
ATTGCGTTGCGCTCACTGCCCGCTTTCCAGTCGGGAAACCTGTCGTGCCAGCTGCATTAATGAATCGGCC
AACGCGCGGGGAGAGGCGGTTTGCGTATTGGGCGCTCTTCCGCTTCCTCGCTCACTGACTCGCTGCGCTC
GGTCGTTCGGCTGCGGCGAGCGGTATCAGCTCACTCAAAGGCGGTAATACGGTTATCCACAGAATCAGGG
GATAACGCAGGAAAGAACATGTGAGCAAAAGGCCAGCAAAAGGCCAGGAACCGTAAAAAGGCCGCGTTGC
TGGCGTTTTTCCATAGGCTCCGCCCCCCTGACGAGCATCACAAAAATCGACGCTCAAGTCAGAGGTGGCG
AAACCCGACAGGACTATAAAGATACCAGGCGTTTCCCCCTGGAAGCTCCCTCGTGCGCTCTCCTGTTCCG
ACCCTGTCGCTTACCGGATACCTGTCCGCCTTTCTCCCTTCGGGAAGCGTGGCGCTTTCTCATAGCTCAC
GCTGTAGGTATCTCAGTTCGGTGTAGGTCGTTCGCTCCAAGCTGGGCTGTGTGCACGAACCCCCCGTTCA
GCCCGACCGCTGCGCCTTATCCGGTAACTATCGTCTTGAGTCCAACCCGGTAAGACACGACTTATCGCCA
CTGGCAGCAGCCACTGGTAACAGGATTAGCAGAGCGAGGTATGTAGGCGGTGCTACAGAGTTCTTGAAGT
GGTGGCCTAACTACGGCTACACTAGAAGAACAGTATTTGGTATCTGCGCTCTGCTGAAGCCAGTTACCTT
CGGAAAAAGAGTTGGTAGCTCTTGATCCGGCAAACAAACCACCGCTGGTAGCGGTGGTTTTTTTGTTTGC
AAGCAGCAGATTACGCGCAGAAAAAAAGGATCTCAAGAAGATCCTTTGATCTTTTCTACGGGGTCTGACG
CTCAGTGGAACGAAAACTCACGTTAAGGGATTTTGGTCATGAGATTATCAAAAAGGATCTTCACCTAGAT
CCTTTTAAATTAAAAATGAAGTTTTAAATCAATCTAAAGTATATATGAGTAAACTTGGTCTGACAGTTAC
CAATGCTTAATCAGTGAGGCACCTATCTCAGCGATCTGTCTATTTCGTTCATCCATAGTTGCCTGACTCC
CCGTCGTGTAGATAACTACGATACGGGAGGGCTTACCATCTGGCCCCAGTGCTGCAATGATACCGCGAGA
CCCACGCTCACCGGCTCCAGATTTATCAGCAATAAACCAGCCAGCCGGAAGGGCCGAGCGCAGAAGTGGT
CCTGCAACTTTATCCGCCTCCATCCAGTCTATTAATTGTTGCCGGGAAGCTAGAGTAAGTAGTTCGCCAG
TTAATAGTTTGCGCAACGTTGTTGCCATTGCTACAGGCATCGTGGTGTCACGCTCGTCGTTTGGTATGGC
TTCATTCAGCTCCGGTTCCCAACGATCAAGGCGAGTTACATGATCCCCCATGTTGTGCAAAAAAGCGGTT
AGCTCCTTCGGTCCTCCGATCGTTGTCAGAAGTAAGTTGGCCGCAGTGTTATCACTCATGGTTATGGCAG
CACTGCATAATTCTCTTACTGTCATGCCATCCGTAAGATGCTTTTCTGTGACTGGTGAGTACTCAACCAA
GTCATTCTGAGAATAGTGTATGCGGCGACCGAGTTGCTCTTGCCCGGCGTCAATACGGGATAATACCGCG
CCACATAGCAGAACTTTAAAAGTGCTCATCATTGGAAAACGTTCTTCGGGGCGAAAACTCTCAAGGATCT
TACCGCTGTTGAGATCCAGTTCGATGTAACCCACTCGTGCACCCAACTGATCTTCAGCATCTTTTACTTT
CACCAGCGTTTCTGGGTGAGCAAAAACAGGAAGGCAAAATGCCGCAAAAAAGGGAATAAGGGCGACACGG
AAATGTTGAATACTCATACTCTACCTTTTTCAATATTATTGAAGCATTTATCAGGGTTATTGTCTCATGA
GCGGATACATATTTGAATGTATTTAGAAAAATAAACAAATAGGGGTTCCGCGCACATTTCCCCGAAAAGT
GCCACCTGACGTCTAAGAAACCATTATTATCATGACATTAACCTATAAAAATAGGCGTATCACGAGGCCC
TTTCGTCTCGCGCGTT
Features (pLannotate 1.2.2; 11 found; start..end, strand, type, name):
    128..227     +  misc_feature   bom (fragment): basis of mobility region from pBR322
    233..387     -  CDS            lacZα (fragment): LacZα fragment of β-galactosidase; lacZ fragment
    480..2771    +  CDS            MPS1: MPS1_YEAST - Also known as RPK1. Experimental evidence at protein level: Swiss-Prot protein existence level 1. Involved in the regulation of the onset of mitosis. Involved in a pathway that coordinates cell proliferation and differentiation. Implicated in spindle pole body (SPD) duplication. Dual specificity kinase that can phosphorylate serine, threonine and tyrosine residues. Phosphorylates the SPC29 and SPC110 spindle pole body components. From Saccharomyces cerevisiae (strain ATCC 204508 / S288c) (Baker's yeast).
   2850..2866    -  protein_bind   lac operator: The lac repressor binds to the lac operator to inhibit transcription in E. coli. This inhibition can be relieved by adding lactose or isopropyl-β-D-thiogalactopyranoside (IPTG). lac repressor encoded by lacI
   2874..2904    -  promoter       lac promoter: promoter for the E. coli lac operon
   2919..2940    -  protein_bind   CAP binding site: CAP binding activates transcription in the presence of cAMP. E. coli catabolite activator protein
   2953..3045    -  CDS            lacI (fragment): lac repressor; lacI; The lac repressor binds to the lac operator to inhibit transcription in E. coli. This inhibition can be relieved by adding lactose or isopropyl-β-D-thiogalactopyranoside (IPTG).
   3228..3816    -  rep_origin     ori: high-copy-number ColE1/pMB1/pBR322/pUC origin of replication
   3987..4847    -  CDS            AmpR: β-lactamase; bla; confers resistance to ampicillin, carbenicillin, and related antibiotics
   4848..4952    -  promoter       AmpR promoter: bla
   5047..26      +  CDS            rop (fragment) (across the origin): Rop protein, which maintains plasmids at low copy number; rop
