[The description below was written by a language model from this plasmid's Addgene catalogue record and pLannotate feature annotations shown in this document.]
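Description:
MPS1 Schizosaccharomyces pombe is a gene-synthesis clone in the pUCIDT(AMP) backbone, a small pUC-type E. coli cloning vector, with a total size of about 5.1 kb. It is propagated in bacteria through a high-copy ColE1/pUC origin and selected with ampicillin via the β-lactamase gene and its native promoter. The remaining annotated backbone elements are typical pUC remnants: a lacZα fragment, the lac promoter, lac operator and CAP binding site, and short fragments of lacI, rop and the pBR322 bom region.

The payload is a roughly 2.3 kb synthetic open reading frame encoding the fission yeast Mps1 kinase (the product of the mph1 gene), with codon usage optimized for Saccharomyces cerevisiae. The automated annotation labels this reading frame by similarity to S. cerevisiae Mps1, the dual-specificity kinase involved in spindle pole body duplication and mitotic regulation; this likely reflects homology matching, since the catalogue entry identifies the insert as the S. pombe ortholog. The insert sits within the lacZα region on the opposite strand from the lac promoter, so that promoter would not drive sense transcription of it.

Although the record lists the vector type as yeast expression, the feature table shows no yeast promoter, terminator, replication origin or auxotrophic marker. The plasmid therefore appears to serve as a source clone from which the coding sequence would be moved into a yeast vector. The associated work concerns whether fungal orthologs of S. cerevisiae Mps1 can activate the spindle checkpoint, which is consistent with codon optimization for expression in budding yeast.
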