Addgene plasmid #232147: MPS1 Schizosaccharomyces pombe
Purpose: MPS1 from Schizosaccharomyces pombe codon optimized for S. cerevisiae in pUCIDT
Depositing lab: Mark Winey. Depositing organization: University of California, Davis. Publication: Spindle checkpoint activation by fungal orthologs of the S. cerevisiae Mps1 kinase. Fabritius A, Alonso A, Wood A, Sulthana S, Winey M. PLoS One. 2024 Mar 26;19(3):e0301084. doi: 10.1371/journal.pone.0301084. eCollection 2024. PubMed 38530809.
Backbone
  Vector backbone: pUCIDT(AMP)
  Total vector size (bp): 5056
  Vector type: Yeast Expression
Growth in bacteria
  Bacterial resistance: Ampicillin, 100 μg/mL
  Growth temperature: 37°C
  Growth strain: DH5alpha
  Copy number: Unknown
Gene/Insert
  Gene/Insert name: MPS1
  Species: S. pombe (fission yeast)
  Insert size (bp): 2304
  Entrez Gene: mph1 (a.k.a. SPOM_SPBC106.01, SPBC1271.16c, SPBC243.01, mps1)
  Cloning method: Gene Synthesis
  Sequencing primers: 5′ M13F
Terms and licenses: Academic/Nonprofit Terms; Industry Terms: Not Available to Industry
How to cite: MPS1 Schizosaccharomyces pombe was a gift from Mark Winey (Addgene plasmid # 232147 ; http://n2t.net/addgene:232147 ; RRID:Addgene_232147)
